>Addgene plasmid #122046 | pcDNA3-Flag-RNF125 Ring Mutant | addgene full sequence | sequence record 242459 | Addgene NGS Result
GACGGATCGGGAGATCTCCCGATCCCCTATGGTGCACTCTCAGTACAATCTGCTCTGATGCCGCATAGTT
AAGCCAGTATCTGCTCCCTGCTTGTGTGTTGGAGGTCGCTGAGTAGTGCGCGAGCAAAATTTAAGCTACA
ACAAGGCAAGGCTTGACCGACAATTGCATGAAGAATCTGCTTAGGGTTAGGCGTTTTGCGCTGCTTCGCG
ATGTACGGGCCAGATATACGCGTTGACATTGATTATTGACTAGTTATTAATAGTAATCAATTACGGGGTC
ATTAGTTCATAGCCCATATATGGAGTTCCGCGTTACATAACTTACGGTAAATGGCCCGCCTGGCTGACCG
CCCAACGACCCCCGCCCATTGACGTCAATAATGACGTATGTTCCCATAGTAACGCCAATAGGGACTTTCC
ATTGACGTCAATGGGTGGAGTATTTACGGTAAACTGCCCACTTGGCAGTACATCAAGTGTATCATATGCC
AAGTACGCCCCCTATTGACGTCAATGACGGTAAATGGCCCGCCTGGCATTATGCCCAGTACATGACCTTA
TGGGACTTTCCTACTTGGCAGTACATCTACGTATTAGTCATCGCTATTACCATGGTGATGCGGTTTTGGC
AGTACATCAATGGGCGTGGATAGCGGTTTGACTCACGGGGATTTCCAAGTCTCCACCCCATTGACGTCAA
TGGGAGTTTGTTTTGGCACCAAAATCAACGGGACTTTCCAAAATGTCGTAACAACTCCGCCCCATTGACG
CAAATGGGCGGTAGGCGTGTACGGTGGGAGGTCTATATAAGCAGAGCTCTCTGGCTAACTAGAGAACCCA
CTGCTTACTGGCTTATCGAAATTAATACGACTCACTATAGGGAGACCCAAGCTTGGTACCGAGCTCGGAT
CCACGGCAACAAAACAACCCTGCGGCAGGCACTGAGTGCTTCGCAGCTGTCTGGGCGAGAGGCACAGCGA
TGGGCTCCGTGCTGAGCACCGACAGCGGCAAATCGGCGCCCGCCTCTGCCACCGCGCGGGCCCTGGAGCG
CAGGAGGGACCCGGAGTTGCCCGTCACGTCCTTCGACGCCGCCGTGGCCCTTGAGGTGTTACACCAGCCT
GTCCGGACCCGCTGTGGCCACGTATTCTGCCGTTCCTGTATTGCTACCAGTCTAAAGAACAACAAGTGGA
CCTGTCCTTATTGCCGGGCATATCTTCCTTCAGAAGGAGTTCCAGCAACTGATGTAGCCAAAAGAATGAA
ATCAGAGTATAAGAACTGCGCTGAGTGTGACACCCTGGTTTGCCTCAGTGAAATGAGGGCACATATTCGG
ACTTGTCAGAAGTACATAGATAAGTATGGACCACTACAAGAACTTGAGGAGACAGCAGCAAGGTGTGTAT
GTCCCTTTTGTCAGAGGGAACTGTATGAAGACAGCTTGCTGGATCATTGTATTACTCATCACAGATCGGA
ACGGAGGCCTGTGTTCTGTCCACTTTGCCGTTTAATACCCGATGAGAATCCAAGCAGCTTCAGTGGCAGT
TTAATAAGACATCTGCAAGTTAGTCACACTTTGTTTTATGATGATTTCATAGATTTTAATATAATTGAGG
AAGCTCTTATCCGAAGAGTCTTAGACCGGTCACTTCTTGAATATGTGAATCACTCGAACACCACAGAATT
CTGCAGATATCCATCACACTGGCGGCCGCTCGAGCATGCATCTAGAGACTACAAGGACGACGATGACAAG
TGAGCTAGCCTAGAGGGCCCTATTCTATAGTGTCACCTAAATGCTAGAGCTCGCTGATCAGCCTCGACTG
TGCCTTCTAGTTGCCAGCCATCTGTTGTTTGCCCCTCCCCCGTGCCTTCCTTGACCCTGGAAGGTGCCAC
TCCCACTGTCCTTTCCTAATAAAATGAGGAAATTGCATCGCATTGTCTGAGTAGGTGTCATTCTATTCTG
GGGGGTGGGGTGGGGCAGGACAGCAAGGGGGAGGATTGGGAAGACAATAGCAGGCATGCTGGGGATGCGG
TGGGCTCTATGGCTTCTGAGGCGGAAAGAACCAGCTGGGGCTCTAGGGGGTATCCCC
[124 nt withheld, positions 2088-2211]
C
[91 nt withheld, positions 2213-2303]
A
[49 nt withheld, positions 2305-2353]
CCTTTGACGTTGGAGTCCACGTTCTTT
[37 nt withheld, positions 2381-2417]
ACCCTATCTCGGTCTATTCTTTTGATTTATAAGGGATTTTGCCGATTTCGGCCTATTGGTTAAAAAATGA
GCTGATTTAACAAAAATTTAACGCGAATTAATTCTGTGGAATGTGTGTCAGTTAGGGTGTGGAAAGTCCC
CAGGCTCCCCAGCAGGCAGAAGTATGCAAAGCATGCATCTCAATTAGTCAGCAACCAGGTGTGGAAAGTC
CCCAGGCTCCCCAGCAGGCAGAAGTATGCAAAGCATGCATCTCAATTAGTCAGCAACCATAGTCCCGCCC
CTAACTCCGCCCATCCCGCCCCTAACTCCGCCCAGTTCCGCCCATTCTCCGCCCCATGGCTGACTAATTT
TTTTTATTTATGCAGAGGCCGAGGCCGCCTCTGCCTCTGAGCTATTCCAGAAGTAGTGAGGAGGCTTTTT
TGGAGGCCTAGGCTTTTGCAAAAAGCTCCCGGGAGCTTGTATATCCATTTTCGGATCTGATCAAGAGACA
GGATGAGGATCGTTTCGCATGATTGAACAAGATGGATTGCACGCAGGTTCTCCGGCCGCTTGGGTGGAGA
GGCTATTCGGCTATGACTGGGCACAACAGACAATCGGCTGCTCTGATGCCGCCGTGTTCCGGCTGTCAGC
GCAGGGGCGCCCGGTTCTTTTTGTCAAGACCGACCTGTCCGGTGCCCTGAATGAACTGCAGGACGAGGCA
GCGCGGCTATCGTGGCTGGCCACGACGGGCGTTCCTTGCGCAGCTGTGCTCGACGTTGTCACTGAAGCGG
GAAGGGACTGGCTGCTATTGGGCGAAGTGCCGGGGCAGGATCTCCTGTCATCTCACCTTGCTCCTGCCGA
GAAAGTATCCATCATGGCTGATGCAATGCGGCGGCTGCATACGCTTGATCCGGCTACCTGCCCATTCGAC
CACCAAGCGAAACATCGCATCGAGCGAGCACGTACTCGGATGGAAGCCGGTCTTGTCGATCAGGATGATC
TGGACGAAGAGCATCAGGGGCTCGCGCCAGCCGAACTGTTCGCCAGGCTCAAGGCGCGCATGCCCGACGG
CGAGGATCTCGTCGTGACCCATGGCGATGCCTGCTTGCCGAATATCATGGTGGAAAATGGCCGCTTTTCT
GGATTCATCGACTGTGGCCGGCTGGGTGTGGCGGACCGCTATCAGGACATAGCGTTGGCTACCCGTGATA
TTGCTGAAGAGCTTGGCGGCGAATGGGCTGACCGCTTCCTCGTGCTTTACGGTATCGCCGCTCCCGATTC
GCAGCGCATCGCCTTCTATCGCCTTCTTGACGAGTTCTTCTGAGCGGGACTCTGGGGTTCGAAATGACCG
ACCAAGCGACGCCCAACCTGCCATCACGAGATTTCGATTCCACCGCCGCCTTCTATGAAAGGTTGGGCTT
CGGAATCGTTTTCCGGGACGCCGGCTGGATGATCCTCCAGCGCGGGGATCTCATGCTGGAGTTCTTCGCC
CACCCCAACTTGTTTATTGCAGCTTATAATGGTTACAAATAAAGCAATAGCATCACAAATTTCACAAATA
AAGCATTTTTTTCACTGCATTCTAGTTGTGGTTTGTCCAAACTCATCAATGTATCTTATCATGTCTGTAT
ACCGTCGACCTCTAGCTAGAGCTTGGCGTAATCATGGTCATAGCTGTTTCCTGTGTGAAATTGTTATCCG
CTCACAATTCCACACAACATACGAGCCGGAAGCATAAAGTGTAAAGCCTGGGGTGCCTAATGAGTGAGCT
AACTCACATTAATTGCGTTGCGCTCACTGCCCGCTTTCCAGTCGGGAAACCTGTCGTGCCAGCTGCATTA
ATGAATCGGCCAACGCGCGGGGAGAGGCGGTTTGCGTATTGGGCGCTCTTCCGCTTCCTCGCTCACTGAC
TCGCTGCGCTCGGTCGTTCGGCTGCGGCGAGCGGTATCAGCTCACTCAAAGGCGGTAATACGGTTATCCA
CAGAATCAGGGGATAACGCAGGAAAGAACATGTGAGCAAAAGGCCAGCAAAAGGCCAGGAACCGTAAAAA
GGCCGCGTTGCTGGCGTTTTTCCATAGGCTCCGCCCCCCTGACGAGCATCACAAAAATCGACGCTCAAGT
CAGAGGTGGCGAAACCCGACAGGACTATAAAGATACCAGGCGTTTCCCCCTGGAAGCTCCCTCGTGCGCT
CTCCTGTTCCGACCCTGCCGCTTACCGGATACCTGTCCGCCTTTCTCCCTTCGGGAAGCGTGGCGCTTTC
TCATAGCTCACGCTGTAGGTATCTCAGTTCGGTGTAGGTCGTTCGCTCCAAGCTGGGCTGTGTGCACGAA
CCCCCCGTTCAGCCCGACCGCTGCGCCTTATCCGGTAACTATCGTCTTGAGTCCAACCCGGTAAGACACG
ACTTATCGCCACTGGCAGCAGCCACTGGTAACAGGATTAGCAGAGCGAGGTATGTAGGCGGTGCTACAGA
GTTCTTGAAGTGGTGGCCTAACTACGGCTACACTAGAAGAACAGTATTTGGTATCTGCGCTCTGCTGAAG
CCAGTTACCTTCGGAAAAAGAGTTGGTAGCTCTTGATCCGGCAAACAAACCACCGCTGGTAGCGGTGGTT
TTTTTGTTTGCAAGCAGCAGATTACGCGCAGAAAAAAAGGATCTCAAGAAGATCCTTTGATCTTTTCTAC
GGGGTCTGACGCTCAGTGGAACGAAAACTCACGTTAAGGGATTTTGGTCATGAGATTATCAAAAAGGATC
TTCACCTAGATCCTTTTAAATTAAAAATGAAGTTTTAAATCAATCTAAAGTATATATGAGTAAACTTGGT
CTGACAGTTACCAATGCTTAATCAGTGAGGCACCTATCTCAGCGATCTGTCTATTTCGTTCATCCATAGT
TGCCTGACTCCCCGTCGTGTAGATAACTACGATACGGGAGGGCTTACCATCTGGCCCCAGTGCTGCAATG
ATACCGCGAGACCCACGCTCACCGGCTCCAGATTTATCAGCAATAAACCAGCCAGCCGGAAGGGCCGAGC
GCAGAAGTGGTCCTGCAACTTTATCCGCCTCCATCCAGTCTATTAATTGTTGCCGGGAAGCTAGAGTAAG
TAGTTCGCCAGTTAATAGTTTGCGCAACGTTGTTGCCATTGCTACAGGCATCGTGGTGTCACGCTCGTCG
TTTGGTATGGCTTCATTCAGCTCCGGTTCCCAACGATCAAGGCGAGTTACATGATCCCCCATGTTGTGCA
AAAAAGCGGTTAGCTCCTTCGGTCCTCCGATCGTTGTCAGAAGTAAGTTGGCCGCAGTGTTATCACTCAT
GGTTATGGCAGCACTGCATAATTCTCTTACTGTCATGCCATCCGTAAGATGCTTTTCTGTGACTGGTGAG
TACTCAACCAAGTCATTCTGAGAATAGTGTATGCGGCGACCGAGTTGCTCTTGCCCGGCGTCAATACGGG
ATAATACCGCGCCACATAGCAGAACTTTAAAAGTGCTCATCATTGGAAAACGTTCTTCGGGGCGAAAACT
CTCAAGGATCTTACCGCTGTTGAGATCCAGTTCGATGTAACCCACTCGTGCACCCAACTGATCTTCAGCA
TCTTTTACTTTCACCAGCGTTTCTGGGTGAGCAAAAACAGGAAGGCAAAATGCCGCAAAAAAGGGAATAA
GGGCGACACGGAAATGTTGAATACTCATACTCTTCCTTTTTCAATATTATTGAAGCATTTATCAGGGTTA
TTGTCTCATGAGCGGATACATATTTGAATGTATTTAGAAAAATAAACAAATAGGGGTTCCGCGCACATTT
CCCCGAAAAGTGCCACCTGACGTC
Features (pLannotate 1.2.2; 22 found; start..end, strand, type, name):
     28..80      -  misc_feature   bom (fragment): basis of mobility region from pBR322
    235..614     +  enhancer       CMV enhancer: human cytomegalovirus immediate early enhancer
    615..818     +  promoter       CMV promoter: human cytomegalovirus (CMV) immediate early promoter
    814..847     +  LTR            5' LTR (truncated) (fragment): truncated 5' long terminal repeat (LTR) from HIV-1
    863..881     +  promoter       T7 promoter: promoter for bacteriophage T7 RNA polymerase
    980..1675    +  CDS            RNF125: RN125_HUMAN - Experimental evidence at protein level: Swiss-Prot protein existence level 1. E3 ubiquitin-protein ligase that mediates ubiquitination and subsequent proteasomal degradation of target proteins, such as DDX58/RIG-I, MAVS/IPS1, IFIH1/MDA5, JAK1 and p53/TP53 (PubMed:15843525, PubMed:17460044, PubMed:17643463, PubMed:26027934, PubMed:26471729, PubMed:25591766, PubMed:27411375). Acts as a negative regulator of type I interferon production by mediating ubiquitination of DDX58/RIG-I at 'Lys-181', leading to DDX58/RIG-I degradation (PubMed:17460044, PubMed:26471729). Mediates ubiquitinat
   1730..1750    +  CDS            FLAG (fragment): FLAG® epitope tag, followed by an enterokinase cleavage site
   1774..1792    -  promoter       SP6 promoter: promoter for bacteriophage SP6 RNA polymerase
   1818..2042    +  polyA_signal   bGH poly(A) signal: bovine growth hormone polyadenylation signal
   2046..2067    +  promoter       SV40 promoter (fragment): SV40 enhancer and early promoter
   2088..2516    +  rep_origin     f1 ori (sequence partly withheld): f1 bacteriophage origin of replication; arrow indicates direction of (+) strand synthesis
   2530..2859    +  promoter       SV40 promoter: SV40 enhancer and early promoter
   2926..3717    +  CDS            neo: KKA2_KLEPN - Also known as kan, nptII. Experimental evidence at protein level: Swiss-Prot protein existence level 1. Resistance to kanamycin, neomycin, paromomycin, ribostamycin, butirosin and gentamicin B. From Klebsiella pneumoniae.
   3741..3899    +  CDS            ble (fragment): BLE_KLEPN - Experimental evidence at protein level: Swiss-Prot protein existence level 1. Binding protein with a strong affinity to the bleomycin family of antibiotics. Binds to CL990; an antimitotic-antibiotic compound. From Klebsiella pneumoniae.
   3894..4015    +  polyA_signal   SV40 poly(A) signal: SV40 polyadenylation signal
   4088..4104    -  protein_bind   lac operator: The lac repressor binds to the lac operator to inhibit transcription in E. coli. This inhibition can be relieved by adding lactose or isopropyl-β-D-thiogalactopyranoside (IPTG). lac repressor encoded by lacI
   4112..4142    -  promoter       lac promoter: promoter for the E. coli lac operon
   4157..4178    -  protein_bind   CAP binding site: CAP binding activates transcription in the presence of cAMP. E. coli catabolite activator protein
   4191..4283    -  CDS            lacI (fragment): lac repressor; lacI; The lac repressor binds to the lac operator to inhibit transcription in E. coli. This inhibition can be relieved by adding lactose or isopropyl-β-D-thiogalactopyranoside (IPTG).
   4466..5054    -  rep_origin     ori: high-copy-number ColE1/pMB1/pBR322/pUC origin of replication
   5225..6085    -  CDS            AmpR: β-lactamase; bla; confers resistance to ampicillin, carbenicillin, and related antibiotics
   6086..6190    -  promoter       AmpR promoter: bla
