[The description below was written by a language model from this plasmid's Addgene catalogue record and pLannotate feature annotations shown in this document.]
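Description:
pcDNA3-Flag-RNF125 Ring Mutant is a mammalian expression plasmid built on the pcDNA3 backbone, about 6.2 kb in the sequenced record. It is propagated in E. coli as a high-copy plasmid through a ColE1/pUC-type origin and selected with ampicillin via the β-lactamase gene and its native promoter. An f1 origin is also present, which allows single-stranded DNA production. For selection in mammalian cells the backbone carries a neomycin phosphotransferase cassette driven by the SV40 enhancer/early promoter and terminated by an SV40 polyadenylation signal, which permits G418 selection of stable transfectants. Small annotated fragments (bom, lac promoter/operator, lacI, ble, a short HIV-1 LTR match) look like backbone remnants or chance matches rather than functional parts of the design.

The payload is the human RNF125 coding sequence, placed downstream of the CMV immediate-early enhancer and promoter and followed by the bovine growth hormone polyadenylation signal. Flanking T7 and SP6 promoters are useful for sequencing and potentially in vitro transcription. RNF125 is a RING-type E3 ubiquitin ligase that targets proteins such as RIG-I, MDA5, MAVS, JAK1 and p53 for degradation and restrains type I interferon production. This version carries C37A and C40A substitutions in the RING domain, which are presumably intended to disrupt ligase activity, although the record only labels it a RING mutant. A FLAG epitope lies at the C terminus, consistent with the partial FLAG feature annotated just after the coding sequence, and allows detection or immunoprecipitation. The stated purpose is simply to express the RING mutant, most plausibly as a comparison to wild-type RNF125. The cloning sites are not recorded.
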