Addgene plasmid #122046: pcDNA3-Flag-RNF125 Ring Mutant
Purpose: express RNF125 RM
Depositing lab: Ze'ev Ronai. Depositing organization: Sanford Burnham Prebys Medical Discovery Institute.
Backbone
  Vector backbone: pcDNA3
  Vector type: Mammalian Expression
Growth in bacteria
  Bacterial resistance: Ampicillin, 100 μg/mL
  Growth temperature: 37°C
  Growth strain: DH5alpha
  Copy number: High Copy
Gene/Insert
  Gene/Insert name: RNF125 RM
  Species: H. sapiens (human)
  Mutation: Ring mutant C37A, C40A
  Entrez Gene: RNF125 (a.k.a. TNORS, TRAC-1, TRAC1)
  Tag / fusion protein: Flag (C terminal on insert)
  Cloning method: Restriction Enzyme; 5′ cloning site Unknown (unknown if destroyed); 3′ cloning site Unknown (unknown if destroyed)
Terms and licenses: Academic/Nonprofit Terms; Industry Terms: Not Available to Industry
How to cite: pcDNA3-Flag-RNF125 Ring Mutant was a gift from Ze'ev Ronai (Addgene plasmid # 122046 ; http://n2t.net/addgene:122046 ; RRID:Addgene_122046)
